>Addgene plasmid #36869 | pCR2.1-PBGD | depositor full sequence | sequence record 46087 | pCR2.1-PBGD sequence 4004 bps
AGCGCCCAATACGCAAACCGCCTCTCCCCGCGCGTTGGCCGATTCATTAATGCAGCTGGCACGACAGGTT
TCCCGACTGGAAAGCGGGCAGTGAGCGCAACGCAATTAATGTGAGTTAGCTCACTCATTAGGCACCCCAG
GCTTTACACTTTATGCTTCCGGCTCGTATGTTGTGTGGAATTGTGAGCGGATAACAATTTCACACAGGAA
ACAGCTATGACCATGATTACGCCAAGCTTGGTACCGAGCTCGGATCCACTAGTAACGGCCGCCAGTGTGC
TGGAATTCGCCCTTGCATGTTCAAGCTCCTTGGTAAACAGGCTTTTCTCTCCAATCTGCCGGACAGAAAG
AGCCTGAGTGAATCCCTAAGGGCGAATTCTGCAGATATCCATCACACTGGCGGCCGCTCGAGCATGCATC
TAGAGGGCCCAATTCGCCCTATAGTGAGTCGTATTACAATTCACTGGCCGTCGTTTTACAACGTCGTGAC
TGGGAAAACCCTGGCGTTACCCAACTTAATCGCCTTGCAGCACATCCCCCTTTCGCCAGCTGGCGTAATA
GCGAAGAGGCCCGCACCGATCGCCCTTCCCAACAGTTGCGCAGCCTGAATGGCGAATGG
[124 nt withheld, positions 620-743]
C
[91 nt withheld, positions 745-835]
A
[49 nt withheld, positions 837-885]
CCTTTGACGTTGGAGTCCACGTTCTTT
[37 nt withheld, positions 913-949]
ACCCTATCTCGGTCTATTCTTTTGATTTATAAGGGATTTTGCCGATTTCGGCCTATTGGTTAAAAAATGA
GCTGATTTAACAAAAATTTAACGCGAATTTTAACAAAATTCAGGGCGCAAGGGCTGCTAAAGGAAGCGGA
ACACGTAGAAAGCCAGTCCGCAGAAACGGTGCTGACCCCGGATGAATGTCAGCTACTGGGCTATCTGGAC
AAGGGAAAACGCAAGCGCAAAGAGAAAGCAGGTAGCTTGCAGTGGGCTTACATGGCGATAGCTAGACTGG
GCGGTTTTATGGACAGCAAGCGAACCGGAATTGCCAGCTGGGGCGCCCTCTGGTAAGGTTGGGAAGCCCT
GCAAAGTAAACTGGATGGCTTTCTTGCCGCCAAGGATCTGATGGCGCAGGGGATCAAGATCTGATCAAGA
GACAGGATGAGGATCGTTTCGCATGATTGAACAAGATGGATTGCACGCAGGTTCTCCGGCCGCTTGGGTG
GAGAGGCTATTCGGCTATGACTGGGCACAACAGACAATCGGCTGCTCTGATGCCGCCGTGTTCCGGCTGT
CAGCGCAGGGGCGCCCGGTTCTTTTTGTCAAGACCGACCTGTCCGGTGCCCTGAATGAACTGCAGGACGA
GGCAGCGCGGCTATCGTGGCTGGCCACGACGGGCGTTCCTTGCGCAGCTGTGCTCGACGTTGTCACTGAA
GCGGGAAGGGACTGGCTGCTATTGGGCGAAGTGCCGGGGCAGGATCTCCTGTCATCCCACCTTGCTCCTG
CCGAGAAAGTATCCATCATGGCTGATGCAATGCGGCGGCTGCATACGCTTGATCCGGCTACCTGCCCATT
CGACCACCAAGCGAAACATCGCATCGAGCGAGCACGTACTCGGATGGAAGCCGGTCTTGTCGATCAGGAT
GATCTGGACGAAGAGCATCAGGGGCTCGCGCCAGCCGAACTGTTCGCCAGGCTCAAGGCGCGCATGCCCG
ACGGCGAGGATCTCGTCGTGACCCATGGCGATGCCTGCTTGCCGAATATCATGGTGGAAAATGGCCGCTT
TTCTGGATTCATCGACTGTGGCCGGCTGGGTGTGGCGGACCGCTATCAGGACATAGCGTTGGCTACCCGT
GATATTGCTGAAGAGCTTGGCGGCGAATGGGCTGACCGCTTCCTCGTGCTTTACGGTATCGCCGCTCCCG
ATTCGCAGCGCATCGCCTTCTATCGCCTTCTTGACGAGTTCTTCTGAATTGAAAAAGGAAGAGTATGAGT
ATTCAACATTTCCGTGTCGCCCTTATTCCCTTTTTTGCGGCATTTTGCCTTCCTGTTTTTGCTCACCCAG
AAACGCTGGTGAAAGTAAAAGATGCTGAAGATCAGTTGGGTGCACGAGTGGGTTACATCGAACTGGATCT
CAACAGCGGTAAGATCCTTGAGAGTTTTCGCCCCGAAGAACGTTTTCCAATGATGAGCACTTTTAAAGTT
CTGCTATGTGGCGCGGTATTATCCCGTATTGACGCCGGGCAAGAGCAACTCGGTCGCCGCATACACTATT
CTCAGAATGACTTGGTTGAGTACTCACCAGTCACAGAAAAGCATCTTACGGATGGCATGACAGTAAGAGA
ATTATGCAGTGCTGCCATAACCATGAGTGATAACACTGCGGCCAACTTACTTCTGACAACGATCGGAGGA
CCGAAGGAGCTAACCGCTTTTTTGCACAACATGGGGGATCATGTAACTCGCCTTGATCGTTGGGAACCGG
AGCTGAATGAAGCCATACCAAACGACGAGCGTGACACCACGATGCCTGTAGCAATGGCAACAACGTTGCG
CAAACTATTAACTGGCGAACTACTTACTCTAGCTTCCCGGCAACAATTAATAGACTGGATGGAGGCGGAT
AAAGTTGCAGGACCACTTCTGCGCTCGGCCCTTCCGGCTGGCTGGTTTATTGCTGATAAATCTGGAGCCG
GTGAGCGTGGGTCTCGCGGTATCATTGCAGCACTGGGGCCAGATGGTAAGCCCTCCCGTATCGTAGTTAT
CTACACGACGGGGAGTCAGGCAACTATGGATGAACGAAATAGACAGATCGCTGAGATAGGTGCCTCACTG
ATTAAGCATTGGTAACTGTCAGACCAAGTTTACTCATATATACTTTAGATTGATTTAAAACTTCATTTTT
AATTTAAAAGGATCTAGGTGAAGATCCTTTTTGATAATCTCATGACCAAAATCCCTTAACGTGAGTTTTC
GTTCCACTGAGCGTCAGACCCCGTAGAAAAGATCAAAGGATCTTCTTGAGATCCTTTTTTTCTGCGCGTA
ATCTGCTGCTTGCAAACAAAAAAACCACCGCTACCAGCGGTGGTTTGTTTGCCGGATCAAGAGCTACCAA
CTCTTTTTCCGAAGGTAACTGGCTTCAGCAGAGCGCAGATACCAAATACTGTTCTTCTAGTGTAGCCGTA
GTTAGGCCACCACTTCAAGAACTCTGTAGCACCGCCTACATACCTCGCTCTGCTAATCCTGTTACCAGTG
GCTGCTGCCAGTGGCGATAAGTCGTGTCTTACCGGGTTGGACTCAAGACGATAGTTACCGGATAAGGCGC
AGCGGTCGGGCTGAACGGGGGGTTCGTGCACACAGCCCAGCTTGGAGCGAACGACCTACACCGAACTGAG
ATACCTACAGCGTGAGCTATGAGAAAGCGCCACGCTTCCCGAAGGGAGAAAGGCGGACAGGTATCCGGTA
AGCGGCAGGGTCGGAACAGGAGAGCGCACGAGGGAGCTTCCAGGGGGAAACGCCTGGTATCTTTATAGTC
CTGTCGGGTTTCGCCACCTCTGACTTGAGCGTCGATTTTTGTGATGCTCGTCAGGGGGGCGGAGCCTATG
GAAAAACGCCAGCAACGCGGCCTTTTTACGGTTCCTGGCCTTTTGCTGGCCTTTTGCTCACATGTTCTTT
CCTGCGTTATCCCCTGATTCTGTGGATAACCGTATTACCGCCTTTGAGTGAGCTGATACCGCTCGCCGCA
GCCGAACGACCGAGCGCAGCGAGTCAGTGAGCGAGGAAGCGGAAG
Features (pLannotate 1.2.2; 12 found; start..end, strand, type, name):
      2..94      +  CDS            lacI (fragment): lac repressor; lacI; The lac repressor binds to the lac operator to inhibit transcription in E. coli. This inhibition can be relieved by adding lactose or isopropyl-β-D-thiogalactopyranoside (IPTG).
    107..128     +  protein_bind   CAP binding site: CAP binding activates transcription in the presence of cAMP. E. coli catabolite activator protein
    143..173     +  promoter       lac promoter: promoter for the E. coli lac operon
    181..197     +  protein_bind   lac operator: The lac repressor binds to the lac operator to inhibit transcription in E. coli. This inhibition can be relieved by adding lactose or isopropyl-β-D-thiogalactopyranoside (IPTG). lac repressor encoded by lacI
    438..456     -  promoter       T7 promoter: promoter for bacteriophage T7 RNA polymerase
    459..616     +  CDS            lacZα (fragment): LacZα fragment of β-galactosidase; lacZ fragment
    620..1048    +  rep_origin     f1 ori (sequence partly withheld): f1 bacteriophage origin of replication; arrow indicates direction of (+) strand synthesis
   1061..1360    +  CDS            tnpA (fragment): TN5P_ECOLX - Also known as tnp. Experimental evidence at protein level: Swiss-Prot protein existence level 1. Mediates transposition of transposon Tn5 by a 'cut and paste' mechanism. First, the monomeric transposase binds the 19 bp inverted DNA repeats flanking the transposon. Then, dimerization of the DNA- bound transposase creates a synaptic DNA complex. After nicking of the first DNA strand, excision of the transposon proceeds through a series of intermediates. The transposase then mediates the insertion of the transposon at a new site by strand transfer. The activity of the wild- type tran
   1392..2183    +  CDS            neo: KKA2_KLEPN - Also known as kan, nptII. Experimental evidence at protein level: Swiss-Prot protein existence level 1. Resistance to kanamycin, neomycin, paromomycin, ribostamycin, butirosin and gentamicin B. From Klebsiella pneumoniae.
   2187..2203    +  promoter       AmpR promoter (fragment): bla
   2204..3064    +  CDS            AmpR: β-lactamase; bla; confers resistance to ampicillin, carbenicillin, and related antibiotics
   3235..3823    +  rep_origin     ori: high-copy-number ColE1/pMB1/pBR322/pUC origin of replication
