[The description below was written by a language model from this plasmid's Addgene catalogue record and pLannotate feature annotations shown in this document.]
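Description:
pCR2.1-PBGD is a small bacterial cloning plasmid built on the commercial pCR2.1 backbone, a vector designed for direct capture of PCR products. It carries a 74 bp fragment of the human housekeeping gene PBGD (porphobilinogen deaminase, official symbol HMBS). The total size is about 4.0 kb. The plasmid replicates in E. coli from a high-copy ColE1/pUC-type origin and is selected with ampicillin through the β-lactamase gene. The feature table also shows an intact neo (nptII) coding sequence, so kanamycin resistance is encoded as well, preceded by a remnant of Tn5 transposase sequence that comes with that cassette. An f1 phage origin is present, which would allow production of single-stranded DNA with helper phage.

According to the depositor, the insert lies at roughly positions 294–366. This puts it in the cloning region downstream of the CAP binding site, lac promoter and lac operator, and upstream of the annotated lacZα fragment. That arrangement matches the blue/white screening design of this backbone, in which an insert interrupts the lacZα reading frame. A T7 promoter sits just beyond the insert on the opposite strand, so the cloned fragment could be transcribed in vitro in one orientation. The annotation software did not label the insert itself, and there are no eukaryotic promoters, tags or reporters, so this is not an expression construct.

The record does not state an intended use. A short, defined amplicon of a housekeeping gene in a high-copy plasmid is the kind of reagent commonly used as a quantification standard or positive control template in PCR-based assays that normalise to a reference gene, but that is an inference.
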