Addgene plasmid #36869: pCR2.1-PBGD
Depositing lab: Mario Chin. Depositing organization: Temple University Health Sciences Center.
Backbone
  Vector backbone: pCR2.1
  Backbone manufacturer: Invitrogen
  Backbone size w/o insert (bp): 3931
  Total vector size (bp): 4005
Growth in bacteria
  Bacterial resistance: Ampicillin, 100 μg/mL
  Growth temperature: 37°C
  Growth strain: DH5alpha
  Copy number: High Copy
Gene/Insert
  Gene/Insert name: PBGD fragment (alt name: fragment of PBGD - human housekeeping gene)
  Species: H. sapiens (human)
  Insert size (bp): 74
  Entrez Gene: HMBS (a.k.a. PBG-D, PBGD, PORC, UPS)
Terms and licenses: Academic/Nonprofit Terms; Industry Terms: Not Available to Industry
Depositor comments: PBGD fragment is located at bp# 294-366
How to cite: pCR2.1-PBGD was a gift from Mario Chin (Addgene plasmid # 36869 ; http://n2t.net/addgene:36869 ; RRID:Addgene_36869)
