>Addgene plasmid #36869 | pCR2.1-PBGD | addgene partial sequence | sequence record 47931 | M13pUC-fwd 5'-CCCAGTCACGACGTTGTAAAACG-3'
ATACGACTCACTATAGGGCGAATTGGGCCCTCTAGATGCATGCTCGAGCGGCCGCCAGTGTGATGGATAT
CTGCAGAATTCGCCCTTAGGGATTCACTCAGGCTCTTTCTGTCCGGCAGATTGGAGAGAAAAGCCTGTTT
ACCAAGGAGCTTGAACATGCAAGGGCGAATTCCAGCACACTGGCGGCCGTTACTAGTGGATCCGAGCTCG
GTACCAAGCTTGGCGTAATCATGGTCATAGCTGTTTCCTGTGTGAAATTGTTATCCGCTCACAATTCCAC
ACAACATACGAGCCGGAAGCATAAAGTGTAAAGCCTGGGGTGCCTAATGAGTGAGCTAACTCACATTAAT
TGCGTTGCGCTCACTGCCCGCTTTCCAGTCGGGAAACCTGTCGTGCCAGCTGCATTAATGAATCGGCCAA
CGCGCGGGGAGAGGCGGTTTGCGTATTGGGCGCTCTTCCGCTTCCTCGCTCACTGACTCGCTGCGCTCGG
TCGTTCGGCTGCGGCGAGCGGTATCAGCTCACTCAAAGGCGGTAATACGGTTATCCACAGAATC
